>Addgene plasmid #168955 | pEntry_HCoV-229E-nsp6 | addgene full sequence | sequence record 479315 | Addgene NGS Result
GACCTACACCGAACTGAGATACCTACAGCGTGAGCTATGAGAAAGCGCCACGCTTCCCGAAGGGAGAAAG
GCGGACAGGTATCCGGTAAGCGGCAGGGTCGGAACAGGAGAGCGCACGAGGGAGCTTCCAGGGGGAAACG
CCTGGTATCTTTATAGTCCTGTCGGGTTTCGCCACCTCTGACTTGAGCGTCGATTTTTGTGATGCTCGTC
AGGGGGGCGGAGCCTATGGAAAAACGCCAGCAACGCGGCCTTTTTACGGTTCCTGGCCTTTTGCTGGCCT
TTTGCTCACATGTTCTTTCCTGCGTTATCCCCTGATTCTGTGGATAACCGTATTACCGCCTTTGAGTGAG
CTGATACCGCTCGCCGCAGCCGAACGACCGAGCGCAGCGAGTCAGTGAGCGAGGAAGCGGAAGAGCGCCC
AATACGCAAACCGCCTCTCCCCGCGCGTTGGCCGATTCATTAATGCAGCTGGCACGACAGGTTTCCCGAC
TGGAAAGCGGGCAGTGAGCGCAACGCAATTAATACGCGTACCGCTAGCCAGGAAGAGTTTGTAGAAACGC
AAAAAGGCCATCCGTCAGGATGGCCTTCTGCTTAGTTTGATGCCTGGCAGTTTATGGCGGGCGTCCTGCC
CGCCACCCTCCGGGCCGTTGCTTCACAACGTTCAAATCCGCTCCCGGCGGATTTGTCCTACTCAGGAGAG
CGTTCACCGACAAACAACAGATAAAACGAAAGGCCCAGTCTTCCGACTGAGCCTTTCGTTTTATTTGATG
CCTGGCAGTTCCCTACTCTCGCGTTAACGCTAGCATGGATGTTTTCCCAGTCACGACGTTGTAAAACGAC
GGCCAGTCTTAAGCTCGGGCCCCAAATAATGATTTTATTTTGACTGATAGTGACCTGTTCGTTGCAACAA
ATTGATGAGCAATGCTTTTTTATAATGCCAACTTTGTACAAAAAAGCAGAAGGGCCGTCAAGGCCAGGAT
CCATGGGATCCAGTGGTAAAACCACTAGTATGTTTAAATCCATAAGCTTATTTGCTGGCTTCTTTGTCAT
GTTCTGGGCTGAATTATTTGTTTATACCACCACTATTTGGGTTAACCCTGGTTTTCTTACTCCGTTTATG
ATTTTGCTTGTTGCTTTGTCACTCTGTCTTACATTTGTTGTTAAACATAAGGTTTTGTTTTTGCAAGTGT
TTTTGTTGCCTTCAATTATTGTGGCTGCTATTCAAAACTGTGCTTGGGACTACCATGTTACAAAGGTGTT
GGCAGAGAAGTTTGATTATAATGTTTCTGTTATGCAAATGGACATCCAGGGTTTTGTTAACATTTTTATT
TGTCTTTTTGTTGCACTGTTGCATACTTGGCGCTTTGCTAAAGAGCGTTGTACACATTGGTGCACTTATT
TGTTCTCACTCATTGCTGTTTTATACACTGCATTGTATAGTTATGACTACGTTAGTTTGCTGGTTATGCT
ACTTTGTGCAATTTCTAATGAATGGTATATTGGTGCTATTATTTTTAGAATTTGTCGTTTTGGTGTTGCA
TTTTTACCAGTGGAATACGTGTCTTACTTTGATGGTGTTAAAACTGTGCTGTTGTTTTACATGTTGTTAG
GCTTTGTTAGCTGTATGTACTATGGTTTGTTGTACTGGATTAACAGGTTCTGTAAGTGCACATTAGGTGT
TTATGATTTCTGTGTTAGTCCAGCCGAATTTAAGTATATGGTTGCTAATGGTTTGAATGCACCAAATGGC
CCTTTTGATGCGCTCTTTCTGTCTTTTAAACTAATGGGTATTGGCGGTCCTAGAACCATTAAAGTTTCTA
CTGTACAGCTTAATTAAGACGCGATCGCGGCCTCATGGGCCCAGCTTTCTTGTACAAAGTTGGCATTATA
AAAAATAATTGCTCATCAATTTGTTGCAACGAACAGGTCACTATCAGTCAAAATAAAATCATTATTTGCC
ATCCAGCTGATATCCCCTATAGTGAGTCGTATTACATGGTCATAGCTGTTTCCTGGCAGCTCTGGCCCGT
GTCTCAAAATCTCTGATGTTACATTGCACAAGATAAAAATATATCATCATGCCTCCTCTAGACCAGCCAG
GACAGAAATGCCTCGACTTCGCTGCTACCCAAGGTTGCCGGGTGACGCACACCGTGGAAACGGATGAAGG
CACGAACCCAGTGGACATAAGCCTGTTCGGTTCGTAAGCTGTAATGCAAGTAGCGTATGCGCTCACGCAA
CTGGTCCAGAACCTTGACCGAACGCAGCGGTGGTAACGGCGCAGTGGCGGTTTTCATGGCTTGTTATGAC
TGTTTTTTTGGGGTACAGTCTATGCCTCGGGCATCCAAGCAGCAAGCGCGTTACGCCGTGGGTCGATGTT
TGATGTTATGGAGCAGCAACGATGTTACGCAGCAGGGCAGTCGCCCTAAAACAAAGTTAAACATTATGAG
GGAAGCGGTGATCGCCGAAGTATCGACTCAACTATCAGAGGTAGTTGGCGTCATCGAGCGCCATCTCGAA
CCGACGTTGCTGGCCGTACATTTGTACGGCTCCGCAGTGGATGGCGGCCTGAAGCCACACAGTGATATTG
ATTTGCTGGTTACGGTGACCGTAAGGCTTGATGAAACAACGCGGCGAGCTTTGATCAACGACCTTTTGGA
AACTTCGGCTTCCCCTGGAGAGAGCGAGATTCTCCGCGCTGTAGAAGTCACCATTGTTGTGCACGACGAC
ATCATTCCGTGGCGTTATCCAGCTAAGCGCGAACTGCAATTTGGAGAATGGCAGCGCAATGACATTCTTG
CAGGTATCTTCGAGCCAGCCACGATCGACATTGATCTGGCTATCTTGCTGACAAAAGCAAGAGAACATAG
CGTTGCCTTGGTAGGTCCAGCGGCGGAGGAACTCTTTGATCCGGTTCCTGAACAGGATCTATTTGAGGCG
CTAAATGAAACCTTAACGCTATGGAACTCGCCGCCCGACTGGGCTGGCGATGAGCGAAATGTAGTGCTTA
CGTTGTCCCGCATTTGGTACAGCGCAGTAACCGGCAAAATCGCGCCGAAGGATGTCGCTGCCGACTGGGC
AATGGAGCGCCTGCCGGCCCAGTATCAGCCCGTCATACTTGAAGCTAGACAGGCTTATCTTGGACAAGAA
GAAGATCGCTTGGCCTCGCGCGCAGATCAGTTGGAAGAATTTGTCCACTACGTGAAAGGCGAGATCACCA
AGGTAGTCGGCAAATAACCCTCGAGCCACCCATGACCAAAATCCCTTAACGTGAGTTACGCGTCGTTCCA
CTGAGCGTCAGACCCCGTAGAAAAGATCAAAGGATCTTCTTGAGATCCTTTTTTTCTGCGCGTAATCTGC
TGCTTGCAAACAAAAAAACCACCGCTACCAGCGGTGGTTTGTTTGCCGGATCAAGAGCTACCAACTCTTT
TTCCGAAGGTAACTGGCTTCAGCAGAGCGCAGATACCAAATACTGTTCTTCTAGTGTAGCCGTAGTTAGG
CCACCACTTCAAGAACTCTGTAGCACCGCCTACATACCTCGCTCTGCTAATCCTGTTACCAGTGGCTGCT
GCCAGTGGCGATAAGTCGTGTCTTACCGGGTTGGACTCAAGACGATAGTTACCGGATAAGGCGCAGCGGT
CGGGCTGAACGGGGGGTTCGTGCACACAGCCCAGCTTGGAGCGAAC
Features (pLannotate 1.2.2; 12 found; start..end, strand, type, name):
    415..507     +  CDS            lacI (fragment): lac repressor; lacI; The lac repressor binds to the lac operator to inhibit transcription in E. coli. This inhibition can be relieved by adding lactose or isopropyl-β-D-thiogalactopyranoside (IPTG).
    562..589     -  terminator     rrnB T2 terminator: transcription terminator T2 from the E. coli rrnB gene
    721..764     +  terminator     rrnB T1 terminator: Escherichia coli rrnB; transcription terminator T1 from the E. coli rrnB gene
    811..847     -  CDS            lacZα (fragment): LacZα fragment of β-galactosidase; lacZ fragment
    863..959     +  protein_bind   attL1: mutant version of attL; recombination site for the Gateway® LR reaction LR Clonase™
    992..1924    +  CDS            R1A_CVH22 (fragment): Experimental evidence at protein level: Swiss-Prot protein existence level 1. Nsp9 is a ssRNA-binding protein. From Human coronavirus 229E (HCoV-229E).
   1860..1958    -  protein_bind   attL2: mutant version of attL; recombination site for the Gateway® LR reaction LR Clonase™
   1976..1994    -  promoter       T7 promoter: promoter for bacteriophage T7 RNA polymerase
   2184..2207    +  promoter       Pc promoter (fragment): intI1 (promoter lies within the coding sequence); class 1 integron promoter
   2383..2439    +  CDS            GmR (fragment): gentamycin acetyltransferase; aacC1; confers resistance to gentamycin
   2446..3237    +  CDS            SmR: aminoglycoside adenylyltransferase (Murphy, 1985); aadA; confers resistance to spectinomycin and streptomycin
   3330..232     +  rep_origin     ori (across the origin): high-copy-number ColE1/pMB1/pBR322/pUC origin of replication
