>Addgene plasmid #168955 | pEntry_HCoV-229E-nsp6 | analyzer sequence | sequence record 327473
CTACCAGCGGTGGTTTGTTTGCCGGATCAAGAGCTACCAACTCTTTTTCCGAAGGTAACTGGCTTCAGCA
GAGCGCAGATACCAAATACTGTCCTTCTAGTGTAGCCGTAGTTAGGCCACCACTTCAAGAACTCTGTAGC
ACCGCCTACATACCTCGCTCTGCTAATCCTGTTACCAGTGGCTGCTGCCAGTGGCGATAAGTCGTGTCTT
ACCGGGTTGGACTCAAGACGATAGTTACCGGATAAGGCGCAGCGGTCGGGCTGAACGGGGGGTTCGTGCA
CACAGCCCAGCTTGGAGCGAACGACCTACACCGAACTGAGATACCTACAGCGTGAGCATTGAGAAAGCGC
CACGCTTCCCGAAGGGAGAAAGGCGGACAGGTATCCGGTAAGCGGCAGGGTCGGAACAGGAGAGCGCACG
AGGGAGCTTCCAGGGGGAAACGCCTGGTATCTTTATAGTCCTGTCGGGTTTCGCCACCTCTGACTTGAGC
GTCGATTTTTGTGATGCTCGTCAGGGGGGCGGAGCCTATGGAAAAACGCCAGCAACGCGGCCTTTTTACG
GTTCCTGGCCTTTTGCTGGCCTTTTGCTCACATGTTCTTTCCTGCGTTATCCCCTGATTCTGTGGATAAC
CGTATTACCGCCTTTGAGTGAGCTGATACCGCTCGCCGCAGCCGAACGACCGAGCGCAGCGAGTCAGTGA
GCGAGGAAGCGGAAGAGCGCCCAATACGCAAACCGCCTCTCCCCGCGCGTTGGCCGATTCATTAATGCAG
CTGGCACGACAGGTTTCCCGACTGGAAAGCGGGCAGTGAGCGCAACGCAATTAATACGCGTACCGCTAGC
CAGGAAGAGTTTGTAGAAACGCAAAAAGGCCATCCGTCAGGATGGCCTTCTGCTTAGTTTGATGCCTGGC
AGTTTATGGCGGGCGTCCTGCCCGCCACCCTCCGGGCCGTTGCTTCACAACGTTCAAATCCGCTCCCGGC
GGATTTGTCCTACTCAGGAGAGCGTTCACCGACAAACAACAGATAAAACGAAAGGCCCAGTCTTCCGACT
GAGCCTTTCGTTTTATTTGATGCCTGGCAGTTCCCTACTCTCGCGTTAACGCTAGCATGGATGTTTTCCC
AGTCACGACGTTGTAAAACGACGGCCAGTCTTAAGCTCGGGCCCCAAATAATGATTTTATTTTGACTGAT
AGTGACCTGTTCGTTGCAACAAATTGATGAGCAATGCTTTTTTATAATGCCAACTTTGTACAAAAAAGCA
GAAGGGCCGTCAAGGCCAGGATCCATGGGATCCAGTGGTAAAACCACTAGTATGTTTAAATCCATAAGCT
TATTTGCTGGCTTCTTTGTCATGTTCTGGGCTGAATTATTTGTTTATACCACCACTATTTGGGTTAACCC
TGGTTTTCTTACTCCGTTTATGATTTTGCTTGTTGCTTTGTCACTCTGTCTTACATTTGTTGTTAAACAT
AAGGTTTTGTTTTTGCAAGTGTTTTTGTTGCCTTCAATTATTGTGGCTGCTATTCAAAACTGTGCTTGGG
ACTACCATGTTACAAAGGTGTTGGCAGAGAAGTTTGATTATAATGTTTCTGTTATGCAAATGGACATCCA
GGGTTTTGTTAACATTTTTATTTGTCTTTTTGTTGCACTGTTGCATACTTGGCGCTTTGCTAAAGAGCGT
TGTACACATTGGTGCACTTATTTGTTCTCACTCATTGCTGTTTTATACACTGCATTGTATAGTTATGACT
ACGTTAGTTTGCTGGTTATGCTACTTTGTGCAATTTCTAATGAATGGTATATTGGTGCTATTATTTTTAG
AATTTGTCGTTTTGGTGTTGCATTTTTACCAGTGGAATACGTGTCTTACTTTGATGGTGTTAAAACTGTG
CTGTTGTTTTACATGTTGTTAGGCTTTGTTAGCTGTATGTACTATGGTTTGTTGTACTGGATTAACAGGT
TCTGTAAGTGCACATTAGGTGTTTATGATTTCTGTGTTAGTCCAGCCGAATTTAAGTATATGGTTGCTAA
TGGTTTGAATGCACCAAATGGCCCTTTTGATGCGCTCTTTCTGTCTTTTAAACTAATGGGTATTGGCGGT
CCTAGAACCATTAAAGTTTCTACTGTACAGCTTAATTAAGACGCGATCGCGGCCTCATGGGCCCAGCTTT
CTTGTACAAAGTTGGCATTATAAAAAATAATTGCTCATCAATTTGTTGCAACGAACAGGTCACTATCAGT
CAAAATAAAATCATTATTTGCCATCCAGCTGATATCCCCTATAGTGAGTCGTATTACATGGTCATAGCTG
TTTCCTGGCAGCTCTGGCCCGTGTCTCAAAATCTCTGATGTTACATTGCACAAGATAAAAATATATCATC
ATGCCTCCTCTAGACCAGCCAGGACAGAAATGCCTCGACTTCGCTGCTGCCCAAGGTTGCCGGGTGACGC
ACACCGTGGAAACGGATGAAGGCACGAACCCAGTGGACATAAGCCTGTTCGGTTCGTAAGCTGTAATGCA
AGTAGCGTATGCGCTCACGCAACTGGTCCAGAACCTTGACCGAACGCAGCGGTGGTAACGGCGCAGTGGC
GGTTTTCATGGCTTGTTATGACTGTTTTTTTGGGGTACAGTCTATGCCTCGGGCATCCAAGCAGCAAGCG
CGTTACGCCGTGGGTCGATGTTTGATGTTATGGAGCAGCAACGATGTTACGCAGCAGGGCAGTCGCCCTA
AAACAAAGTTAAACATCATGAGGGAAGCGGTGATCGCCGAAGTATCGACTCAACTATCAGAGGTAGTTGG
CGTCATCGAGCGCCATCTCGAACCGACGTTGCTGGCCGTACATTTGTACGGCTCCGCAGTGGATGGCGGC
CTGAAGCCACACAGTGATATTGATTTGCTGGTTACGGTGACCGTAAGGCTTGATGAAACAACGCGGCGAG
CTTTGATCAACGACCTTTTGGAAACTTCGGCTTCCCCTGGAGAGAGCGAGATTCTCCGCGCTGTAGAAGT
CACCATTGTTGTGCACGACGACATCATTCCGTGGCGTTATCCAGCTAAGCGCGAACTGCAATTTGGAGAA
TGGCAGCGCAATGACATTCTTGCAGGTATCTTCGAGCCAGCCACGATCGACATTGATCTGGCTATCTTGC
TGACAAAAGCAAGAGAACATAGCGTTGCCTTGGTAGGTCCAGCGGCGGAGGAACTCTTTGATCCGGTTCC
TGAACAGGATCTATTTGAGGCGCTAAATGAAACCTTAACGCTATGGAACTCGCCGCCCGACTGGGCTGGC
GATGAGCGAAATGTAGTGCTTACGTTGTCCCGCATTTGGTACAGCGCAGTAACCGGCAAAATCGCGCCGA
AGGATGTCGCTGCCGACTGGGCAATGGAGCGCCTGCCGGCCCAGTATCAGCCCGTCATACTTGAAGCTAG
ACAGGCTTATCTTGGACAAGAAGAAGATCGCTTGGCCTCGCGCGCAGATCAGTTGGAAGAATTTGTCCAC
TACGTGAAAGGCGAGATCACCAAGGTAGTCGGCAAATAACCCTCGAGCCACCCATGACCAAAATCCCTTA
ACGTGAGTTACGCGTCGTTCCACTGAGCGTCAGACCCCGTAGAAAAGATCAAAGGATCTTCTTGAGATCC
TTTTTTTCTGCGCGTAATCTGCTGCTTGCAAACAAAAAAACCACCG
Features (pLannotate 1.2.2; 12 found; start..end, strand, type, name):
    717..809     +  CDS            lacI (fragment): lac repressor; lacI; The lac repressor binds to the lac operator to inhibit transcription in E. coli. This inhibition can be relieved by adding lactose or isopropyl-β-D-thiogalactopyranoside (IPTG).
    864..891     -  terminator     rrnB T2 terminator: transcription terminator T2 from the E. coli rrnB gene
   1023..1066    +  terminator     rrnB T1 terminator: Escherichia coli rrnB; transcription terminator T1 from the E. coli rrnB gene
   1113..1149    -  CDS            lacZα (fragment): LacZα fragment of β-galactosidase; lacZ fragment
   1165..1261    +  protein_bind   attL1: mutant version of attL; recombination site for the Gateway® LR reaction LR Clonase™
   1294..2226    +  CDS            R1A_CVH22 (fragment): Experimental evidence at protein level: Swiss-Prot protein existence level 1. Nsp9 is a ssRNA-binding protein. From Human coronavirus 229E (HCoV-229E).
   2162..2260    -  protein_bind   attL2: mutant version of attL; recombination site for the Gateway® LR reaction LR Clonase™
   2278..2296    -  promoter       T7 promoter: promoter for bacteriophage T7 RNA polymerase
   2486..2509    +  promoter       Pc promoter (fragment): intI1 (promoter lies within the coding sequence); class 1 integron promoter
   2685..2741    +  CDS            GmR (fragment): gentamycin acetyltransferase; aacC1; confers resistance to gentamycin
   2748..3539    +  CDS            SmR: aminoglycoside adenylyltransferase (Murphy, 1985); aadA; confers resistance to spectinomycin and streptomycin
   3632..534     +  rep_origin     ori (across the origin): high-copy-number ColE1/pMB1/pBR322/pUC origin of replication
