[The description below was written by a language model from this plasmid's Addgene catalogue record and pLannotate feature annotations shown in this document.]
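Description:
pEntry_HCoV-229E-nsp6 is a Gateway-compatible Entry clone built on the pENTR223.1 backbone (SfiI-cut version) that carries the coding sequence for non-structural protein 6 (nsp6) of human coronavirus 229E. The plasmid is about 3.7 kb and is propagated in E. coli from a high-copy ColE1/pUC-type origin. Selection is with spectinomycin, conferred by an aadA (SmR) aminoglycoside adenylyltransferase gene. This gene lies downstream of a class 1 integron Pc promoter fragment and a short remnant of a gentamicin resistance gene. Small lacI and lacZα fragments are also annotated as backbone remnants.

The 837 bp insert was produced by gene synthesis and cloned between SfiI sites, and it sits between attL1 and attL2. These sites allow LR Clonase-mediated transfer of the open reading frame into any attR-containing Destination vector. The annotation software matches the insert to the HCoV-229E replicase polyprotein 1a, of which nsp6 is one cleavage product. The "Nsp9" text in that annotation is generic polyprotein description, not a statement about this insert. The annotated match also runs slightly past the stated insert size and overlaps attL2, so its boundaries should be treated as approximate.

Depositor notes describe a 5′ linker that supplies an ATG start codon flanked by BamHI sites. They also describe a 3′ linker with a TAA stop codon between PacI and AsiSI sites, an arrangement that suggests the start or stop codon could be removed by restriction digestion to permit tag fusions. The rrnB T1 and T2 terminators upstream of attL1 insulate the insert from read-through transcription, and a T7 promoter lies just beyond attL2 facing the insert. The Entry vector has no dedicated expression promoter for the ORF. It belongs to a collection of human coronavirus ORF Entry clones intended for flexible transfer into expression or interaction-assay vectors. Both supplied feature tables describe the same 3,686 nt sequence with different start coordinates.
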