Addgene plasmid #168955: pEntry_HCoV-229E-nsp6
Purpose: Gateway-compatible Entry vector
Depositing lab: Pascal Falter-Braun. Depositing organization: Helmholtz Munich. Publication: A resource of human coronavirus protein-coding sequences in a flexible, multipurpose Gateway Entry clone collection. Weller B, Lin CW, Pogoutse O, Sauer M, Marin-de la Rosa N, Strobel A, Young V, Knapp JJ, Rayhan A, Falter C, Kim DK, Roth FP, Falter-Braun P. G3 (Bethesda). 2023 Jul 5;13(7):jkad105. doi: 10.1093/g3journal/jkad105. PubMed 37267226.
Backbone
  Vector backbone: pENTR223.1*SfiI
  Backbone size w/o insert (bp): 2800
  Vector type: Gateway-compatible Entry vector
Growth in bacteria
  Bacterial resistance: Spectinomycin, 50 μg/mL
  Growth temperature: 37°C
  Growth strain: DH5alpha
  Copy number: High Copy
Gene/Insert
  Gene/Insert name: HCoV-229E-nsp6 (alt name: nsp6)
  Species: Other
  Insert size (bp): 837
  Entrez Gene: HCoV229Egp1 (a.k.a. HCoV229Egp1)
  Cloning method: Restriction Enzyme; 5′ cloning site SfiI (unknown if destroyed); 3′ cloning site SfiI (unknown if destroyed)
  Sequencing primers: 5′ M13 uni (-21); 3′ M13 rev (-29)
Resource information
  A portion of this plasmid was derived from a plasmid made by: Synthesized by Twist Bioscience
Terms and licenses: Academic/Nonprofit Terms; Industry Terms: Not Available to Industry
Depositor comments: 5'-linker: SfiI-BamHI-ATG-BamHI (GGCCGTCAaggccaggatccatgggatcc), 3'-linker: PacI-TAA-AsiSI-SfiI (cttaatTAAgacgcgatcgcggcctcatGGGCC).
How to cite: pEntry_HCoV-229E-nsp6 was a gift from Pascal Falter-Braun (Addgene plasmid # 168955 ; http://n2t.net/addgene:168955 ; RRID:Addgene_168955)
