>Addgene plasmid #168955 | pEntry_HCoV-229E-nsp6 | depositor partial sequence | sequence record 327474 | gene-specific Insert sequence
AGTGGTAAAACCACTAGTATGTTTAAATCCATAAGCTTATTTGCTGGCTTCTTTGTCATGTTCTGGGCTG
AATTATTTGTTTATACCACCACTATTTGGGTTAACCCTGGTTTTCTTACTCCGTTTATGATTTTGCTTGT
TGCTTTGTCACTCTGTCTTACATTTGTTGTTAAACATAAGGTTTTGTTTTTGCAAGTGTTTTTGTTGCCT
TCAATTATTGTGGCTGCTATTCAAAACTGTGCTTGGGACTACCATGTTACAAAGGTGTTGGCAGAGAAGT
TTGATTATAATGTTTCTGTTATGCAAATGGACATCCAGGGTTTTGTTAACATTTTTATTTGTCTTTTTGT
TGCACTGTTGCATACTTGGCGCTTTGCTAAAGAGCGTTGTACACATTGGTGCACTTATTTGTTCTCACTC
ATTGCTGTTTTATACACTGCATTGTATAGTTATGACTACGTTAGTTTGCTGGTTATGCTACTTTGTGCAA
TTTCTAATGAATGGTATATTGGTGCTATTATTTTTAGAATTTGTCGTTTTGGTGTTGCATTTTTACCAGT
GGAATACGTGTCTTACTTTGATGGTGTTAAAACTGTGCTGTTGTTTTACATGTTGTTAGGCTTTGTTAGC
TGTATGTACTATGGTTTGTTGTACTGGATTAACAGGTTCTGTAAGTGCACATTAGGTGTTTATGATTTCT
GTGTTAGTCCAGCCGAATTTAAGTATATGGTTGCTAATGGTTTGAATGCACCAAATGGCCCTTTTGATGC
GCTCTTTCTGTCTTTTAAACTAATGGGTATTGGCGGTCCTAGAACCATTAAAGTTTCTACTGTACAG
